Addgene plasmid #29389: pTH356-SUP45-T295A
Depositing lab: Tobias von der Haar. Depositing organization: London and South East University Group (LASE). Publication: Decoding accuracy in eRF1 mutants and its correlation with pleiotropic quantitative traits in yeast. Merritt GH, Naemi WR, Mugnier P, Webb HM, Tuite MF, von der Haar T. Nucleic Acids Res. 2010 Sep . 38(16):5479-92. 10.1093/nar/gkq338 PubMed 20444877.
Backbone
  Vector backbone: pRS315
  Backbone size w/o insert (bp): 5976
  Vector type: Yeast Expression
  Selectable markers: LEU2
Growth in bacteria
  Bacterial resistance: Ampicillin, 100 μg/mL
  Growth temperature: 37°C
  Growth strain: DH5alpha
  Copy number: Low Copy
Gene/Insert
  Gene/Insert name: SUP45 gene encoding translation release factor 1 from S. cerevisiae (alt name: eRF1)
  Species: S. cerevisiae (budding yeast)
  Insert size (bp): 2984
  Mutation: T295A mutant gene including genomic sequence 1432 bp upstream of AUG and 241 bp downstream of stop codon.
  GenBank ID: NM_001178491
  Entrez Gene: SUP45 (a.k.a. YBR143C, SAL4, SUP1, SUP47)
  Cloning method: Restriction Enzyme; 5′ cloning site XbaI (not destroyed); 3′ cloning site HindIII (not destroyed)
  Sequencing primers: 5′ n/a
Terms and licenses: Academic/Nonprofit Terms; Industry Terms: Not Available to Industry
How to cite: pTH356-SUP45-T295A was a gift from Tobias von der Haar (Addgene plasmid # 29389 ; http://n2t.net/addgene:29389 ; RRID:Addgene_29389)
