[The description below was written by a language model from this plasmid's Addgene catalogue record.]
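Description:
pTH356-SUP45-T295A is a yeast expression plasmid built on pRS315, a yeast–E. coli shuttle vector of the pRS series. In budding yeast it is selected through the LEU2 auxotrophic marker, which complements leucine auxotrophy in leu2 strains. pRS315 is generally known as a centromeric (CEN/ARS) vector kept at about one copy per cell, though the record does not list these elements explicitly. In bacteria the plasmid is propagated under ampicillin selection, and the record lists it as low copy.

The insert is a roughly 3 kb genomic fragment of the S. cerevisiae SUP45 gene (YBR143C, also known as SAL4, SUP1 or SUP47), which encodes the eukaryotic translation release factor eRF1. It was cloned between XbaI and HindIII sites, both of which remain intact. The fragment carries a T295A substitution, together with 1432 bp of native sequence upstream of the start codon and 241 bp downstream of the stop codon. No heterologous promoter, terminator or tag is recorded, so expression presumably depends on the gene's own flanking regulatory sequences and should be close to physiological levels.

eRF1 recognises stop codons and triggers peptide release, so mutant alleles can alter termination efficiency and stop codon readthrough. The associated publication concerns decoding accuracy in eRF1 mutants and its correlation with pleiotropic quantitative traits in yeast. This suggests the plasmid is one of a set of SUP45 alleles used to compare termination fidelity and the resulting phenotypes. The record does not say how the plasmid is introduced into yeast or which host strains are used.
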