>Addgene plasmid #29389 | pTH356-SUP45-T295A | addgene partial sequence | sequence record 34726 | 29389 with M13R
CTAAAGGGAACAAAAGCTGGTACCGGGCCCCCCCTCGAGGTCGACGGTATCGATAAGCTTATCGATACCG
TCGAGGCTTTTGAAGAGAAACTCTCCTTTCACTGTATTTTCTACGTAATATACACGGTCCTCTAAACCCA
CTATGTACTTTCAACAAAGGAATTAGCTCAATATAGAGCAAAAGGTTTACCAAGTATATATTATATTGTA
CAAAAAATTAAAAGCGAATTTAATTTAAATCTGGCATCTAGTGATTAAATTCTTTTTGATTCGATTTTTT
TCTCCCCCTTTTATTTATTTAAATGAAATCATAGTCGGATCCTTCATCTTCGTCATAATATTCATCCTCA
GATTCATCAACTAGTTGTTCAAAATTAACTTTGTAACGCAGCATGGCACCAATACCACCAAAACCTGTGA
CAAATTGGGCACCTTCTGAAGATTTGTCTGTGATGAATTCCAAGGTAGCACCGAAGTTTTTGTAGTTAGC
TGCTAGCCATTCAATTAAAGGTTCTTCGGAGACAACGTCCATTTCTTGGCCGGTAGCTTTGTCAATAGCA
AACGACTTGTCCTTGGCTTCTGGTTCAGCGAATTTTATAACCTCATTATCCTCGGCATCTTTAAATGTAT
ATCTGATAGTTTCCAAATTTTCGAAAACAATTAATTTTTCGACTGCACCTAAATCCAATGCCTTTAAAGT
ATCATCTATACCATAACAGAATTTACCAGCGTCCTGGGAAATTTCGTCAAAATATGCCTCCAATAATTTC
TTTTCTTGAACATACTTGACATTGGCCAACGCTTCGGCAGAAAGTTCGATAGCCTGGTTGAAACCGTTTT
CACCACCATAAGAAACATCCACGATGGAAATAACCTTACATGCTAGTCTT
